Addgene plasmid #105232: pBx-Spas-sgRNA-Gm
Purpose: Plasmid containing S. pasteurianus sgRNA with no 20bp target (Empty control) Gentamycin marker for P. aeruginosa
Depositing lab: Kristala Prather. Depositing organization: Massachusetts Institute of Technology. Publication: A Robust CRISPR Interference Gene Repression System in Pseudomonas. Tan SZ, Reisch CR, Prather KLJ. J Bacteriol. 2018 Mar 12;200(7). pii: JB.00575-17. doi: 10.1128/JB.00575-17. Print 2018 Apr 1. PubMed 29311279.
Backbone
  Vector backbone: pBBR1
  Backbone size w/o insert (bp): 5518
  Total vector size (bp): 5599
  Vector type: Bacterial Expression, CRISPR, Synthetic Biology
Growth in bacteria
  Bacterial resistance: Gentamicin, 10 μg/mL
  Growth temperature: 37°C
  Growth strain: DH5alpha
  Copy number: High Copy
Gene/Insert
  Gene/Insert name: S. pasteurianus sgRNA
  Species: S. pasteurianus
  Insert size (bp): 81
Resource information
  A portion of this plasmid was derived from a plasmid made by: S. pasteurianus sgRNA was kindly provided by Rock et al. 2017. Programmable transcriptional repression in mycobacteria using an orthogonal CRISPR interference platform. Nat Microbiol 2:16274.
Terms and licenses: Academic/Nonprofit Terms; Industry Terms: Not Available to Industry
How to cite: pBx-Spas-sgRNA-Gm was a gift from Kristala Prather (Addgene plasmid # 105232 ; http://n2t.net/addgene:105232 ; RRID:Addgene_105232)
