[The description below was written by a language model from this plasmid's Addgene catalogue record and pLannotate feature annotations shown in this document.]
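Description:
pBx-Spas-sgRNA-Gm is a broad-host-range bacterial plasmid of about 5.6 kb, built on the pBBR1 backbone, that supplies the guide RNA component of a CRISPR interference system developed for Pseudomonas. It replicates through the pBBR1 oriV together with its cognate Rep protein, a pair originally from Bordetella bronchiseptica that functions in many Gram-negative species. This allows the plasmid to be propagated in E. coli, where it is listed as high copy, and then maintained in P. aeruginosa. Selection is by gentamicin, conferred by the aacC1 gentamicin acetyltransferase gene.

The payload is an 81 bp Streptococcus pasteurianus sgRNA scaffold with no 20 bp targeting sequence, so the construct serves as the empty, non-targeting control for the system. The record does not say whether it is also used as a parent for inserting spacers. The scaffold itself was not annotated, but the feature table places a partial PLtetO-1 promoter upstream of an unannotated gap, followed by rrnB T1 and partial T7 terminator elements. That layout is consistent with a tetracycline-regulated guide transcription unit in this position. A full-length Tn10 TetR gene lies on the opposite strand next to a partial J23119 constitutive promoter match, and its product would repress the tet operators until an inducer such as tetracycline or doxycycline is added.

No Cas9 or dCas9 coding sequence is annotated, so the matching S. pasteurianus dCas9 must be supplied separately. The remaining short hits (ble, CmR, TcR, lacZα, M13 ori, MCS and Tn5 tnpA fragments, plus a T7 promoter and tetR/tetA promoters) appear to be backbone remnants rather than functional parts.
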