Features (pLannotate 1.2.2; 19 found; start..end, strand, type, name):
      1..534     +  CDS            GmR: gentamycin acetyltransferase; aacC1; confers resistance to gentamycin
    568..720     +  CDS            ble (fragment): BLE_KLEPN - Experimental evidence at protein level: Swiss-Prot protein existence level 1. Binding protein with a strong affinity to the bleomycin family of antibiotics. Binds to CL990; an antimitotic-antibiotic compound. From Klebsiella pneumoniae.
    731..785     +  promoter       PLtetO-1 promoter (fragment): modified phage lambda PL promoter with tet operator sites (Lutz and Bujard, 1997)
    895..938     +  terminator     rrnB T1 terminator: Escherichia coli rrnB; transcription terminator T1 from the E. coli rrnB gene
    938..961     +  terminator     T7 terminator (fragment): transcription terminator for bacteriophage T7 RNA polymerase
    989..1006    +  misc_feature   MCS (fragment): pBluescript multiple cloning site
   1006..1052    +  terminator     rrnB T1 terminator: transcription terminator T1 from the E. coli rrnB gene
   1067..1171    +  CDS            CmR (fragment): chloramphenicol acetyltransferase; cat; confers resistance to chloramphenicol
   1185..1808    -  CDS            TetR: tetracycline repressor TetR; tetR from transposon Tn10; TetR binds to the tetracycline operator tetO to inhibit transcription. This inhibition can be relieved by adding tetracycline or doxycycline.
   1824..1852    -  promoter       J23119 promoter (fragment): bacterial promoter (Registry of Standard Biological Parts BBa J23119)
   1859..1914    +  promoter       tetR/tetA promoters: tetR; overlapping promoters for bacterial tetR and tetA
   1933..1951    -  promoter       T7 promoter: promoter for bacteriophage T7 RNA polymerase
   1959..2114    +  CDS            lacZα (fragment): LacZα fragment of β-galactosidase; lacZ fragment
   2118..2195    -  rep_origin     M13 ori (fragment): M13 bacteriophage origin of replication; arrow indicates direction of (+) strand synthesis
   2195..2226    +  CDS            CmR (fragment): chloramphenicol acetyltransferase confers resistance to chloramphenicol
   2556..2625    -  CDS            TcR (fragment): tetracycline efflux protein; tet; confers resistance to tetracycline
   2686..3348    -  CDS            pBBR1 Rep: replication protein for the broad-host-range plasmid pBBR1 from Bordetella bronchiseptica
   3349..4120    -  rep_origin     pBBR1 oriV: replication origin of the broad-host-range plasmid pBBR1 from Bordetella bronchiseptica; requires the pBBR1 Rep protein for replication
   5284..5568    +  CDS            tnpA (fragment): TN5P_ECOLX - Also known as tnp. Experimental evidence at protein level: Swiss-Prot protein existence level 1. Mediates transposition of transposon Tn5 by a 'cut and paste' mechanism. First, the monomeric transposase binds the 19 bp inverted DNA repeats flanking the transposon. Then, dimerization of the DNA- bound transposase creates a synaptic DNA complex. After nicking of the first DNA strand, excision of the transposon proceeds through a series of intermediates. The transposase then mediates the insertion of the transposon at a new site by strand transfer. The activity of the wild- type tran
>Addgene plasmid #105232 | pBx-Spas-sgRNA-Gm | addgene full sequence | sequence record 210662 | Addgene NGS Result
ATGTTACGCAGCAGCAACGATGTTACGCAGCAGGGCAGTCGCCCTAAAACAAAGTTAGGTGGCTCAAGTA
TGGGCATCATTCGCACATGTAGGCTCGGCCCTGACCAAGTCAAATCCATGCGGGCTGCTCTTGATCTTTT
CGGTCGTGAGTTCGGAGACGTAGCCACCTACTCCCAACATCAGCCGGACTCCGATTACCTCGGGAACTTG
CTCCGTAGTAAGACATTCATCGCGCTTGCTGCCTTCGACCAAGAAGCGGTTGTTGGCGCTCTCGCGGCTT
ACGTTCTGCCCAAGTTTGAGCAGCCGCGTAGTGAGATCTATATCTATGATCTCGCAGTCTCCGGAGAGCA
CCGGAGGCAGGGCATTGCCACCGCGCTCATCAATCTCCTCAAGCATGAGGCCAACGCGCTTGGTGCTTAT
GTGATCTACGTGCAAGCAGATTACGGTGACGATCCCGCAGTGGCTCTCTATACAAAGTTGGGCATACGGG
AAGAAGTGATGCACTTTGATATCGACCCAAGTACCGCCACCTAACGAGTTCTTCTGAGCGGGACTCTGGG
GTTCGAAATGACCGACCAAGCGACGCCCAACCTGCCATCACGAGATTTCGATTCCACCGCCGCCTTCTAT
GAAAGGTTGGGCTTCGGAATCGTTTTCCGGGACGCCGGCTGGATGATCCTCCAGCGCGGGGATCTCATGC
TGGAGTTCTTCGCCCACCCCCATGGGCAAATCCCTATCAGTGATAGAGATTGACATCCCTATCAGTGATA
GAGATACTGAGCACACGTCTTCATGCAGCTGAAGACTTGTTTTTGTACTCGAAAGAGCCTACAAAGATAA
GGCTTTATGCCGAATTCAAGCACCCCATGTTTTGACATGAGGTGCTTTTTTTTGATAAAACGAAAGGCCC
AGTCTTTCTACTGAGCCTTTCGTTTTATAAACGGGTCTTGAGGGGTTTTTTAAGCTTCTGCAGCTGGATC
CATGGATATCTAGAACTAGTGGATCCAAATAAAACGAAAGGCTCAGTCGAAAGACTGGGCCTTTCGTTTT
ATCTGTTGTTTGTCGCATTATACGCAAGGCGACAAGGTGCTGATGCCGCTGGCGATTCAGGTTCATCATG
CCGTTTGTGATGGCTTCCATGTCGGCAGAATGCTTAATGAATTACAACAGTTTTTATATAAGCTTTAAGA
CCCACTTTCACATTTAAGTTGTTTTTCTAATCCGCATATGATCAATTCAAGGCCGAATAAGAAGGCTGGC
TCTGCACCTTGGTGATCAAATAATTCGATAGCTTGTCGTAATAATGGCGGCATACTATCAGTAGTAGGTG
TTTCCCTTTCTTCTTTAGCGACTTGATGCTCTTGATCTTCCAATACGCAACCTAAAGTAAAATGCCCCAC
AGCGCTGAGTGCATATAATGCATTCTCTAGTGAAAAACCTTGTTGGCATAAAAAGGCTAATTGATTTTCG
AGAGTTTCATACTGTTTTTCTGTAGGCCGTGTACCTAAATGTACTTTTGCTCCATCGCGATGACTTAGTA
AAGCACATCTAAAACTTTTAGCGTTATTACGTAAAAAATCTTGCCAGCTTTCCCCTTCTAAAGGGCAAAA
GTGAGTATGGTGCCTATCTAACATCTAAATGGCTAAGGCGTCGAGCAAAGCCCGCTTATTTTTTACATGC
CAATACAATGTAGGCTGCTCTACACCTAGCTTCTGGGCGAGTTTACGGGTTGTTAAACCTTCGATTCCGA
CCTCATTAAGCAGCTCTAATGCGCTGTTAATCACTTTACTTTTATCTAATCTAGACATCATTAATTCCTA
ATTGCTAGCATTGTACCTAGGACTGAGCTAGCCATAAAGTTGACACTCTATCGTTGATAGAGTTATTTTA
CCACTCCCTATCAGTGATAGAGAATCTCGAGCTCCAATTCGCCCTATAGTGAGTCGTATTACGCGCGCTC
ACTGGCCGTCGTTTTACAACGTCGTGACTGGGAAAACCCTGGCGTTACCCAACTTAATCGCCTTGCAGCA
CATCCCCCTTTCGCCAGCTGGCGTAATAGCGAAGAGGCCCGCACCGATCGCCCTTCCCAACAGTTGCGCA
GCCTGAATGGCGAATGGAAATTGTAAGCGTTAATATTTTGTTAAAATTCGCGTTAAATTTTTGTTAAATC
AGCTCATTTTTTAACCAATAGGCCGTACTGCGATGAGTGGCAGGGCGGGGCGTAATTTTTTTAAGGCAGT
TATTGGTGCCCTTAAACGCCTGGTTGCTACGCCTGAATAAGTGATAATAAGCGGATGAATGGCAGAAATT
CGAAAGCAAATTCGACCCGGTCGTCGGTTCAGGGCAGGGTCGTTAAATAGCCGCTTATGTCTATTGCTGG
TTTACCGGTTTATTGACTACCGGAAGCAGTGTGACCGTGTGCTTCTCAAATGCCTGAGGCCAGTTTGCTC
AGGCTCTCCCCGTGGAGGTAATAATTGACGATATGATCATTTATTCTGCCTCCCAGAGCCTGATAAAAAC
GGTGAATCCGTTAGCGAGGTGCCGCCGGCTTCCATTCAGGTCGAGGTGGCCCGGCTCCATGCACCGCGAC
GCAACGCGGGGAGGCAGACAAGGTATAGGGCGGCGAGGCGGCTACAGCCGATAGTCTGGAACAGCGCACT
TACGGGTTGCTGCGCAACCCAAGTGCTACCGGCGCGGCAGCGTGACCCGTGTCGGCGGCTCCAACGGCTC
GCCATCGTCCAGAAAACACGGCTCATCGGGCATCGGCAGGCGCTGCTGCCCGCGCCGTTCCCATTCCTCC
GTTTCGGTCAAGGCTGGCAGGTCTGGTTCCATGCCCGGAATGCCGGGCTGGCTGGGCGGCTCCTCGCCGG
GGCCGGTCGGTAGTTGCTGCTCGCCCGGATACAGGGTCGGGATGCGGCGCAGGTCGCCATGCCCCAACAG
CGATTCGTCCTGGTCGTCGTGATCAACCACCACGGCGGCACTGAACACCGACAGGCGCAACTGGTCGCGG
GGCTGGCCCCACGCCACGCGGTCATTGACCACGTAGGCCGACACGGTGCCGGGGCCGTTGAGCTTCACGA
CGGAGATCCAGCGCTCGGCCACCAAGTCCTTGACTGCGTATTGGACCGTCCGCAAAGAACGTCCGATGAG
CTTGGAAAGTGTTTTCTGGCTGACCACCACGGCGTTCTGGTGGCCCATCTGCGCCACGAGGTGATGCAGC
AGCATTGCCGCCGTGGGTTTCCTCGCAATAAGCCCGGCCCACGCCTCATGCGCTTTGCGTTCCGTTTGCA
CCCAGTGACCGGGCTTGTTCTTGGCTTGAATGCCGATTTCTCTGGACTGCGTGGCCATGCTTATCTCCAT
GCGGTAGGGGTGCCGCACGGTTGCGGCACCATGCGCAATCAGCTGCAACTTTTCGGCAGCGCGACAACAA
TTATGCGTTGCGTAAAAGTGGCAGTCAATTACAGATTTTCTTTAACCTACGCAATGAGCTATTGCGGGGG
GTGCCGCAATGAGCTGTTGCGTACCCCCCTTTTTTAAGTTGTTGATTTTTAAGTCTTTCGCATTTCGCCC
TATATCTAGTTCTTTGGTGCCCAAAGAAGGGCACCCCTGCGGGGTTCCCCCACGCCTTCGGCGCGGCTCC
CCCTCCGGCAAAAAGTGGCCCCTCCGGGGCTTGTTGATCGACTGCGCGGCCTTCGGCCTTGCCCAAGGTG
GCGCTGCCCCCTTGGAACCCCCGCACTCGCCGCCGTGAGGCTCGGGGGGCAGGCGGGCGGGCTTCGCCCT
TCGACTGCCCCCACTCGCATAGGCTTGGGTCGTTCCAGGCGCGTCAAGGCCAAGCCGCTGCGCGGTCGCT
GCGCGAGCCTTGACCCGCCTTCCACTTGGTGTCCAACCGGCAAGCGAAGCGCGCAGGCCGCAGGCCGGAG
GCTTTTCCCCAGAGAAAATTAAAAAAATTGATGGGGCAAGGCCGCAGGCCGCGCAGTTGGAGCCGGTGGG
TATGTGGTCGAAGGCTGGGTAGCCGGTGGGCAATCCCTGTGGTCAAGCTCGTGGGCAGGCGCAGCCTGTC
CATCAGCTTGTCCAGCAGGGTTGTCCACGGGCCGAGCGAAGCGAGCCAGCCGGTGGCCGCTCGCGGCCAT
CGTCCACATATCCACGGGCTGGCAAGGGAGCGCAGCGACCGCGCAGGGCGAAGCCCGGAGAGCAAGCCCG
TAGGGCGCCGCAGCCGCCGTAGGCGGTCACGACTTTGCGAAGCAAAGTCTAGTGAGTATACTCAAGCATT
GAGTGGCCCGCCGGAGGCACCGCCTTGCGCTGCCCCCGTCGAGCCGGTTGGACACCAAAAGGGAGGGGCA
GGCATGGCGGCATACGCGATCATGCGATGCAAGAAGCTGGCGAAAATGGGCAACGTGGCGGCCAGTCTCA
AGCACGCCTACCGCGAGCGCGAGACGCCCAACGCTGACGCCAGCAGGACGCCAGAGAACGAGCACTGGGC
GGCCAGCAGCACCGATGAAGCGATGGGCCGACTGCGCGAGTTGCTGCCAGAGAAGCGGCGCAAGGACGCT
GTGTTGGCGGTCGAGTACGTCATGACGGCCAGCCCGGAATGGTGGAAGTCGGCCAGCCAAGAACAGCAGG
CGGCGTTCTTCGAGAAGGCGCACAAGTGGCTGGCGGACAAGTACGGGGCGGATCGCATCGTGACGGCCAG
CATCCACCGTGACGAAACCAGCCCGCACATGACCGCGTTCGTGGTGCCGCTGACGCAGGACGGCAGGCTG
TCGGCCAAGGAGTTCATCGGCAACAAAGCGCAGATGACCCGCGACCAGACCACGTTTGCGGCCGCTGTGG
CCGATCTAGGGCTGCAACGGGGCATCGAGGGCAGCAAGGCACGTCACACGCGCATTCAGGCGTTCTACGA
GGCCCTGGAGCGGCCACCAGTGGGCCACGTCACCATCAGCCCGCAAGCGGTCGAGCCACGCGCCTATGCA
CCGCAGGGATTGGCCGAAAAGCTGGGAATCTCAAAGCGCGTTGAGACGCCGGAAGCCGTGGCCGACCGGC
TGACAAAAGCGGTTCGGCAGGGGTATGAGCCTGCCCTACAGGCCGCCGCAGGAGCGCGTGAGATGCGCAA
GAAGGCCGATCAAGCCCAAGAGACGGCCCGAGACCTTCGGGAGCGCCTGAAGCCCGTTCTGGACGCCCTG
GGGCCGTTGAATCGGGATATGCAGGCAAAGGCCGCCGCGATCATCAAGGCCGTGGGCGAAAAGCTGCTGA
CGGAACAGCGGGAAGTCCAGCGCCAGAAACAGGCCCAGCGCCAGCAGGAACGCGGGCGCGCACATTTCCC
CGAAAAGTGCCACCTGGGATGAATGTCAGCTACTGGGCTATCTGGACAAGGGAAAACGCAAGCGCAAAGA
GAAAGCAGGTAGCTTGCAGTGGGCTTACATGGCGATAGCTAGACTGGGCGGTTTTATGGACAGCAAGCGA
ACCGGAATTGCCAGCTGGGGCGCCCTCTGGTAAGGTTGGGAAGCCCTGCAAAGTAAACTGGATGGCTTTC
TTGCCGCCAAGGATCTGATGGCGCAGGGGATCAAGATCTGATCAAGAGACAGGATGAGGATCGTTTCGC
